Addgene plasmid #84127: pFGC5941-PacI-ath-STTM402
Purpose: target miRNA402 for destruction in Arabidopsis thaliana
Depositing lab: Guiliang Tang. Depositing organization: Michigan Technological University. Publication: Construction of short tandem target mimic (STTM) to block the functions of plant and animal microRNAs. Tang G, Yan J, Gu Y, Qiao M, Fan R, Mao Y, Tang X. Methods. 2012 Oct;58(2):118-25. doi: 10.1016/j.ymeth.2012.10.006. Epub 2012 Oct 23. PubMed 23098881.
Backbone
  Vector backbone: pFGC5941-PacI
  Backbone manufacturer: Guiliang Tang (Addgene plasmid # 44182)
  Backbone size w/o insert (bp): 8608
  Vector type: Plant Expression
  Selectable markers: Basta
Growth in bacteria
  Bacterial resistance: Chloramphenicol and Kanamycin, 25 & 50 μg/mL
  Growth temperature: 37°C
  Growth strain: DH5alpha
  Copy number: High Copy
Gene/Insert
  Gene/Insert name: STTM402
  Species: A. thaliana (mustard weed)
  Insert size (bp): 2846
  Promoter: 2x35S
  Cloning method: Restriction Enzyme; 5′ cloning site PacI (not destroyed); 3′ cloning site PacI (not destroyed)
  Sequencing primers: 5′ CACTATCCTTCGCAAGACCCTTCC; 3′ CAACACATGAGCGAAACCCTATAA
Terms and licenses: Academic/Nonprofit Terms; Industry Terms: Not Available to Industry
Depositor comments: The insert within this plasmid contains a 2x35S promoter, STTM, T35S and CmR.
How to cite: pFGC5941-PacI-ath-STTM402 was a gift from Guiliang Tang (Addgene plasmid # 84127 ; http://n2t.net/addgene:84127 ; RRID:Addgene_84127)
