[The description below was written by a language model from this plasmid's Addgene catalogue record and pLannotate feature annotations shown in this document.]
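Description:
pFGC5941-PacI-ath-STTM402 is a plant expression binary vector built on the pFGC5941-PacI backbone for Agrobacterium-mediated T-DNA delivery into Arabidopsis thaliana. The backbone carries the pVS1 replication module (oriV, RepA and the StaA stability protein), which supports maintenance in Agrobacterium, together with a ColE1/pBR322-type origin and bom region for high-copy propagation in E. coli. A kanamycin resistance gene lies outside the T-DNA borders. A second bacterial marker, chloramphenicol acetyltransferase, sits inside the cloned cassette, so the plasmid is selected on both antibiotics. Requiring chloramphenicol resistance gives a direct selection for clones that have taken up the insert.

The payload is a cassette of roughly 2.8 kb inserted at a PacI site, which is retained on both sides. According to the depositor it comprises a doubled CaMV 35S promoter, the short tandem target mimic STTM402, the 35S terminator and CmR. The feature table shows matching elements: a partial and a full 35S promoter copy spanning the numbering origin of the circular sequence, followed by the CaMV poly(A) signal. The STTM itself is not annotated and presumably lies in the short gap between promoter and poly(A) signal. An STTM is a non-coding transcript with two miRNA-binding sites joined by a spacer. These sites resist cleavage, so the transcript sequesters the cognate miRNA and triggers its degradation, here miR402. Between the nopaline-type left and right borders the T-DNA also carries the bar gene under the mannopine synthase promoter and terminator, conferring Basta (phosphinothricin) resistance for selecting transgenic plants. An OCS terminator remnant from the parental vector is also present. The construct is used for loss-of-function studies of miR402 in Arabidopsis.
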