Features (pLannotate 1.2.2; 28 found; start..end, strand, type, name):
      1..346     +  promoter       CaMV 35S promoter: strong constitutive promoter from cauliflower mosaic virus
    298..344     +  promoter       minimal CaMV 35S promoter: minimal 35S promoter from cauliflower mosaic virus
    509..685     +  polyA_signal   CaMV poly(A) signal: cauliflower mosaic virus polyadenylation signal
   1247..1265    -  promoter       SP6 promoter: promoter for bacteriophage SP6 RNA polymerase
   1330..1989    -  CDS            CmR: chloramphenicol acetyltransferase; cat; confers resistance to chloramphenicol
   1990..2026    -  promoter       cat promoter (fragment): promoter of the E. coli cat gene encoding chloramphenicol acetyltransferase
   2026..2054    -  promoter       tet promoter: E. coli promoter for tetracycline efflux protein gene
   2116..2284    -  rep_origin     ori (fragment): high-copy-number ColE1/pMB1/pBR322/pUC origin of replication
   2316..3023    +  terminator     OCS terminator: octopine synthase terminator
   3024..3044    +  misc_feature   MCS (fragment): pUC18/19 multiple cloning site
   3047..3201    +  CDS            lacZα (fragment): LacZα fragment of β-galactosidase; lacZ fragment
   3267..3291    +  misc_feature   RB T-DNA repeat: right border repeat from nopaline C58 T-DNA
   3631..4032    +  CDS            Y4CG_SINFN (fragment): Protein inferred from homology: Swiss-Prot protein existence level 3. From Sinorhizobium fredii (strain NBRC 101917 / NGR234).
   4592..5221    +  CDS            pVS1 StaA: stability protein from the Pseudomonas plasmid pVS1 (Heeb et al., 2000)
   5650..6723    +  CDS            pVS1 RepA: replication protein from the Pseudomonas plasmid pVS1 (Heeb et al., 2000)
   6789..6983    +  rep_origin     pVS1 oriV: origin of replication for the Pseudomonas plasmid pVS1 (Heeb et al., 2000)
   7186..7225    +  CDS            rop (fragment): Rop protein, which maintains plasmids at low copy number; rop
   7327..7467    +  misc_feature   bom: basis of mobility region from pBR322
   7653..8241    -  rep_origin     ori: high-copy-number ColE1/pMB1/pBR322/pUC origin of replication
   8328..9122    -  CDS            KanR: aminoglycoside phosphotransferase; aphA-3; confers resistance to kanamycin
   9547..9571    +  misc_feature   LB T-DNA repeat: left border repeat from nopaline C58 T-DNA
   9657..9909    -  terminator     MAS terminator: mannopine synthase terminator
   9922..10470   -  CDS            bar: PAT_STRHY - Experimental evidence at protein level: Swiss-Prot protein existence level 1. Inactivates phosphinothricin (PPT) by transfer of an acetyl group from acetyl CoA. Can also acetylate demethylphosphinothricin but not PTT or glutamate. This enzyme is an effector of phosphinothricin tripeptide (PTT or bialaphos) resistance. From Streptomyces hygroscopicus. Introduced by genetic manipulation and expressed in glufosinate-tolerant maize by Dekalb Genetics.
  10476..10856   -  promoter       MAS promoter: mannopine synthase promoter (Velten et al., 1984)
  10901..10925   +  rep_origin     ori (fragment): high-copy-number ColE1/pMB1/pBR322/pUC origin of replication
  10950..10991   -  rep_origin     ori (fragment): high-copy-number ColE1/pMB1/pBR322/pUC origin of replication
  11096..11114   +  promoter       T7 promoter: promoter for bacteriophage T7 RNA polymerase
  11183..11471   +  promoter       CaMV 35S promoter (fragment): strong constitutive promoter from cauliflower mosaic virus
>Addgene plasmid #84127 | pFGC5941-PacI-ath-STTM402 | addgene full sequence | sequence record 167287 | Addgene NGS Result
TGAGACTTTTCAACAAAGGGTAGTTTCGGGAAACCTCCTCGGATTCCATTGCCCAGCTATCTGTCACCTC
ATCGAAAGGACAGTAGAAAAGGAAGGTGGCTCCTACAAATGCCATCATTGCGATAAAGGAAAGGCTATCA
TTCAAGATGCCTCTGCCGACAGTGGTCCCCAAGATGGACCCCCACCCACGAGGAGCATCGTGGAAAAAGA
AGACGTTCCAACCACGTCTTCAAAGCAAGTGGATTGATGTGACATCTCCACTGACATAAGGGATGACGCA
CAACCCCACTATCCTTCGCAAGACCCTTCCTCTATATAAGGAAGTTCATTTCATTTGGAGAGGACAGCCC
AAGCTTCAGAGGTTTAATCTAAGGCCTCGAAGTTGTTGTTGTTATGGTCTAATTTAAATATGGTCTAAAG
AAGAAGAATCAGAGGTTTAATCTAAGGCCTCGAAGAATTCGGTACGCTGAAATCACCAGTCTCTCTCTAC
AAATCTATCTCTCTCTATTTTCTCCATAAATAATGTGTGAGTAGTTTCCCGATAAGGGAAATTAGGGTTC
TTATAGGGTTTCGCTCATGTGTTGAGCATATAAGAAACCCTTAGTATGTATTTGTATTTGTAAAATACTT
CTATCAATAAAATTTCTAATTCCTAAAACCAAAATCCAGTACCAAAATCCAGATCTCCTAAAGTCCCTAT
AGATCTTTGTCGTGAATATAAACCAGACACGAGACGACTAGACCTGGAGCCCAGACGCCGTTCGAAGCTA
GAAGTACCGCTTAGGCAGGAGGCCGTTAGGGAAAAGATGCTAAGGCAGGGTTGGTTACGTTGACTCCCCC
GTAGGTTTGGTTTAAATATGATGAAGTGGACGGAAGGAAGGAGGGAGACAAGGAAGGATAAGGTTGCAGG
CCCTGTGCAAGGTAAGAAGATGGAAATTTGATAGAGGTACGCTACTATACTTATACTATACGCTAAGGGA
ATGATTGTATTTATACCCTATACCCCCTAATAACCCCTTATCAATTTAAGAAATAATCCGCATAAGCCCC
CGCTTAAAAATTGGTATCAGAGCCATGAATAGGTCTATGACCAAAACTCAAGAGGATAAAACCTCACCAA
AATACGAAAGAGTCCTTAACTCTAAAGATAAAAGATCTTTCAAGATCAAAACTAGTTCCCTCACACCGGT
GACGGGGATCGCATGCGACCTCTAGACCATCACATTGGAGCTTCAGCTGCTCGAGTTCTATAGTGTCACC
TAAATCGTATGTGTATGATACATAAGGTTATGTATTAATTGTAGCCGCGTTCTTACGTCGACGTACCAAT
TACGCCCCGCCCTGTCACTCATCGCAGTACTGTTGTAATTCATTAAGCATTCTGCCGACATGGAAGCCAT
CACAAACGGCATGATGAACCTGAATCGCCAGCGGCATCAGCACCTTGTCGCCTTGCGTATAATATTTGCC
CATGGTGAAAACGGGGGCGAAGAAGTTGTCCATATTGGCCACGTTTAAATCAAAACTGGTGAAACTCACC
CAGGGATTGGCTGAGACGAAAAACATATTCTCAATAAACCCTTTAGGGAAATAGGCCAGGTTTTCACCGT
AACACGCCACATCTTGCGAATATATGTGTAGAAACTGCCGGAAATCGTCGTGGTATTCACTCCAGAGCGA
TGAAAACGTTTCAGTTTGCTCATGGAAAACGGTGTAACAAGGGTGAACACTATCCCATATTACCAGCTCA
CCGTCTTTCATTGCCATACGGAACTCCGGATGAGCATTCATCAGGCGGGCAAGAATGTGAATAAAGGCCG
GATAAAACTTGTGCTTATTTTTCTTTACGGTCTTTAAAAAGGCCGTAATATCCAGCTGAACGGTCTGGTT
ATAGGTACATTGAGCAACTGACTGAAATGCCTCAAAATGTTCTTTACGATGCCATTGGGATATATCAACG
GTGGTATATCCAGTGATTTCTTTCTCCATTTTAGCTTCCTTAGCTCCTGAAAATCTCGATAACTCATTAA
AGCTTATCGATGATAAGCTGTCAAACATGAGAATTTAGCCCGCCTAATGAGCGGGCTTTTTGTTGTGATC
CGCGTTGCCGGCGTTTTTCCATAGGCTCCGCCCCCCTGACGAGCATCACAAAAATCGACGCTCAAGTCAG
AGGTGGCGAAACCCGACAGGACTATAAAGATACCAGGCGTTTCCCCCCTGGAAGCTCCCTCGTGCGCTCT
CCTGTTCCGACCCTGCCGCTTACCGGATACCTGTCCGCCTTTCTTAATTAAGACCCGGGACTAGTCCCTA
GAGTCCTGCTTTAATGAGATATGCGAGACGCCTATGATCGCATGATATTTGCTTTCAATTCTGTTGTGCA
CGTTGTAAAAAACCTGAGCATGTGTAGCTCAGATCCTTACCGCCGGTTTCGGTTCATTCTAATGAATATA
TCACCCGTTACTATCGTATTTTTATGAATAATATTCTCCGTTCAATTTACTGATTGTACCCTACTACTTA
TATGTACAATATTAAAATGAAAACAATATATTGTGCTGAATAGGTTTATAGCGACATCTATGATAGAGCG
CCACAATAACAAACAATTGCGTTTTATTATTACAAATCCAATTTTAAAAAAAGCGGCAGAACCGGTCAAA
CCTAAAAGACTGATTACATAAATCTTATTCAAATTTCAAAAGTGCCCCAGGGGCTAGTATCTACGACACA
CCGAGCGGCGAACTAATAACGCTCACTGAAGGGAACTCCGGTTCCCCGCCGGCGCGCATGGGTGAGATTC
CTTGAAGTTGAGTATTGGCCGTCCGCTCTACCGAAAGTTACGGGCACCATTCAACCCGGTCCAGCACGGC
GGCCGGGTAACCGACTTGCTGCCCCGAGAATTATGCAGCATTTTTTTGGTGTATGTGGGCCCCAAATGAA
GTGCAGGTCAAACCTTGACAGTGACGACAAATCGTTGGGCGGGTCCAGGGCGAATTTTGCGACAACATGT
CGAGGCTCAGCAGGACCTGCAGGCATGCAAGCTTGGCACTGGCCGTCGTTTTACAACGTCGTGACTGGGA
AAACCCTGGCGTTACCCAACTTAATCGCCTTGCAGCACATCCCCCTTTCGCCAGCTGGCGTAATAGCGAA
GAGGCCCGCACCGATCGCCCTTCCCAACAGTTGCGCAGCCTGAATGGCGAATGCTAGAGCAGCTTGAGCT
TGGATCAGATTGTCGTTTCCCGCCTTCAGTTTAAACTATCAGTGTTTGACAGGATATATTGGCGGGTAAA
CCTAAGAGAAAAGAGCGTTTATTAGAATAATCGGATATTTAAAAGGGCGTGAAAAGGTTTATCCGTTCGT
CCATTTGTATGTGCATGCCAACCACAGGGTTCCCCTCGGGATCAAAGTACTTTGATCCAACCCCTCCGCT
GCTATAGTGCAGTCGGCTTCTGACGTTCAGTGCAGCCGTCTTCTGAAAACGACATGTCGCACAAGTCCTA
AGTTACGCGACAGGCTGCCGCCCTGCCCTTTTCCTGGCGTTTTCTTGTCGCGTGTTTTAGTCGCATAAAG
TAGAATACTTGCGACTAGAACCGGAGACATTACGCCATGAACAAGAGCGCCGCCGCTGGCCTGCTGGGCT
ATGCCCGCGTCAGCACCGACGACCAGGACTTGACCAACCAACGGGCCGAACTGCACGCGGCCGGCTGCAC
CAAGCTGTTTTCCGAGAAGATCACCGGCACCAGGCGCGACCGCCCGGAGCTGGCCAGGATGCTTGACCAC
CTACGCCCTGGCGACGTTGTGACAGTGACCAGGCTAGACCGCCTGGCCCGCAGCACCCGCGACCTACTGG
ACATTGCCGAGCGCATCCAGGAGGCCGGCGCGGGCCTGCGTAGCCTGGCAGAGCCGTGGGCCGACACCAC
CACGCCGGCCGGCCGCATGGTGTTGACCGTGTTCGCCGGCATTGCCGAGTTCGAGCGTTCCCTAATCATC
GACCGCACCCGGAGCGGGCGCGAGGCCGCCAAGGCCCGAGGCGTGAAGTTTGGCCCCCGCCCTACCCTCA
CCCCGGCACAGATCGCGCACGCCCGCGAGCTGATCGACCAGGAAGGCCGCACCGTGAAAGAGGCGGCTGC
ACTGCTTGGCGTGCATCGCTCGACCCTGTACCGCGCACTTGAGCGCAGCGAGGAAGTGACGCCCACCGAG
GCCAGGCGGCGCGGTGCCTTCCGTGAGGACGCATTGACCGAGGCCGACGCCCTGGCGGCCGCCGAGAATG
AACGCCAAGAGGAACAAGCATGAAACCGCACCAGGACGGCCAGGACGAACCGTTTTTCATTACCGAAGAG
ATCGAGGCGGAGATGATCGCGGCCGGGTACGTGTTCGAGCCGCCCGCGCACGTCTCAACCGTGCGGCTGC
ATGAAATCCTGGCCGGTTTGTCTGATGCCAAGCTGGCGGCCTGGCCGGCCAGCTTGGCCGCTGAAGAAAC
CGAGCGCCGCCGTCTAAAAAGGTGATGTGTATTTGAGTAAAACAGCTTGCGTCATGCGGTCGCTGCGTAT
ATGATGCGATGAGTAAATAAACAAATACGCAAGGGGAACGCATGAAGGTTATCGCTGTACTTAACCAGAA
AGGCGGGTCAGGCAAGACGACCATCGCAACCCATCTAGCCCGCGCCCTGCAACTCGCCGGGGCCGATGTT
CTGTTAGTCGATTCCGATCCCCAGGGCAGTGCCCGCGATTGGGCGGCCGTGCGGGAAGATCAACCGCTAA
CCGTTGTCGGCATCGACCGCCCGACGATTGACCGCGACGTGAAGGCCATCGGCCGGCGCGACTTCGTAGT
GATCGACGGAGCGCCCCAGGCGGCGGACTTGGCTGTGTCCGCGATCAAGGCAGCCGACTTCGTGCTGATT
CCGGTGCAGCCAAGCCCTTACGACATATGGGCCACCGCCGACCTGGTGGAGCTGGTTAAGCAGCGCATTG
AGGTCACGGATGGAAGGCTACAAGCGGCCTTTGTCGTGTCGCGGGCGATCAAAGGCACGCGCATCGGCGG
TGAGGTTGCCGAGGCGCTGGCCGGGTACGAGCTGCCCATTCTTGAGTCCCGTATCACGCAGCGCGTGAGC
TACCCAGGCACTGCCGCCGCCGGCACAACCGTTCTTGAATCAGAACCCGAGGGCGACGCTGCCCGCGAGG
TCCAGGCGCTGGCCGCTGAAATTAAATCAAAACTCATTTGAGTTAATGAGGTAAAGAGAAAATGAGCAAA
AGCACAAACACGCTAAGTGCCGGCCGTCCGAGCGCACGCAGCAGCAAGGCTGCAACGTTGGCCAGCCTGG
CAGACACGCCAGCCATGAAGCGGGTCAACTTTCAGTTGCCGGCGGAGGATCACACCAAGCTGAAGATGTA
CGCGGTACGCCAAGGCAAGACCATTACCGAGCTGCTATCTGAATACATCGCGCAGCTACCAGAGTAAATG
AGCAAATGAATAAATGAGTAGATGAATTTTAGCGGCTAAAGGAGGCGGCATGGAAAATCAAGAACAACCA
GGCACCGACGCCGTGGAATGCCCCATGTGTGGAGGAACGGGCGGTTGGCCAGGCGTAAGCGGCTGGGTTG
CCTGCCGGCCCTGCAATGGCACTGGAACCCCCAAGCCCGAGGAATCGGCGTGAGCGGTCGCAAACCATCC
GGCCCGGTACAAATCGGCGCGGCGCTGGGTGATGACCTGGTGGAGAAGTTGAAGGCCGCGCAGGCCGCCC
AGCGGCAACGCATCGAGGCAGAAGCACGCCCCGGTGAATCGTGGCAAGCGGCCGCTGATCGAATCCGCAA
AGAATCCCGGCAACCGCCGGCAGCCGGTGCGCCGTCGATTAGGAAGCCGCCCAAGGGCGACGAGCAACCA
GATTTTTTCGTTCCGATGCTCTATGACGTGGGCACCCGCGATAGTCGCAGCATCATGGACGTGGCCGTTT
TCCGTCTGTCGAAGCGTGACCGACGAGCTGGCGAGGTGATCCGCTACGAGCTTCCAGACGGGCACGTAGA
GGTTTCCGCAGGGCCGGCCGGCATGGCCAGTGTGTGGGATTACGACCTGGTACTGATGGCGGTTTCCCAT
CTAACCGAATCCATGAACCGATACCGGGAAGGGAAGGGAGACAAGCCCGGCCGCGTGTTCCGTCCACACG
TTGCGGACGTACTCAAGTTCTGCCGGCGAGCCGATGGCGGAAAGCAGAAAGACGACCTGGTAGAAACCTG
CATTCGGTTAAACACCACGCACGTTGCCATGCAGCGTACGAAGAAGGCCAAGAACGGCCGCCTGGTGACG
GTATCCGAGGGTGAAGCCTTGATTAGCCGCTACAAGATCGTAAAGAGCGAAACCGGGCGGCCGGAGTACA
TCGAGATCGAGCTAGCTGATTGGATGTACCGCGAGATCACAGAAGGCAAGAACCCGGACGTGCTGACGGT
TCACCCCGATTACTTTTTGATCGATCCCGGCATCGGCCGTTTTCTCTACCGCCTGGCACGCCGCGCCGCA
GGCAAGGCAGAAGCCAGATGGTTGTTCAAGACGATCTACGAACGCAGTGGCAGCGCCGGAGAGTTCAAGA
AGTTCTGTTTCACCGTGCGCAAGCTGATCGGGTCAAATGACCTGCCGGAGTACGATTTGAAGGAGGAGGC
GGGGCAGGCTGGCCCGATCCTAGTCATGCGCTACCGCAACCTGATCGAGGGCGAAGCATCCGCCGGTTCC
TAATGTACGGAGCAGATGCTAGGGCAAATTGCCCTAGCAGGGGAAAAAGGTCGAAAAGGTCTCTTTCCTG
TGGATAGCACGTACATTGGGAACCCAAAGCCGTACATTGGGAACCGGAACCCGTACATTGGGAACCCAAA
GCCGTACATTGGGAACCGGTCACACATGTAAGTGACTGATATAAAAGAGAAAAAAGGCGATTTTTCCGCC
TAAAACTCTTTAAAACTTATTAAAACTCTTAAAACCCGCCTGGCCTGTGCATAACTGTCTGGCCAGCGCA
CAGCCGAAGAGCTGCAAAAAGCGCCTACCCTTCGGTCGCTGCGCTCCCTACGCCCCGCCGCTTCGCGTCG
GCCTATCGCGGCCGCTGGCCGCTCAAAAATGGCTGGCCTACGGCCAGGCAATCTACCAGGGCGCGGACAA
GCCGCGCCGTCGCCACTCGACCGCCGGCGCCCACATCAAGGCACCCTGCCTCGCGCGTTTCGGTGATGAC
GGTGAAAACCTCTGACACATGCAGCTCCCGGAGACGGTCACAGCTTGTCTGTAAGCGGATGCCGGGAGCA
GACAAGCCCGTCAGGGCGCGTCAGCGGGTGTTGGCGGGTGTCGGGGCGCAGCCATGACCCAGTCACGTAG
CGATAGCGGAGTGTATACTGGCTTAACTATGCGGCATCAGAGCAGATTGTACTGAGAGTGCACCATATGC
GGTGTGAAATACCGCACAGATGCGTAAGGAGAAAATACCGCATCAGGCGCTCTTCCGCTTCCTCGCTCAC
TGACTCGCTGCGCTCGGTCGTTCGGCTGCGGCGAGCGGTATCAGCTCACTCAAAGGCGGTAATACGGTTA
TCCACAGAATCAGGGGATAACGCAGGAAAGAACATGTGAGCAAAAGGCCAGCAAAAGGCCAGGAACCGTA
AAAAGGCCGCGTTGCTGGCGTTTTTCCATAGGCTCCGCCCCCCTGACGAGCATCACAAAAATCGACGCTC
AAGTCAGAGGTGGCGAAACCCGACAGGACTATAAAGATACCAGGCGTTTCCCCCTGGAAGCTCCCTCGTG
CGCTCTCCTGTTCCGACCCTGCCGCTTACCGGATACCTGTCCGCCTTTCTCCCTTCGGGAAGCGTGGCGC
TTTCTCATAGCTCACGCTGTAGGTATCTCAGTTCGGTGTAGGTCGTTCGCTCCAAGCTGGGCTGTGTGCA
CGAACCCCCCGTTCAGCCCGACCGCTGCGCCTTATCCGGTAACTATCGTCTTGAGTCCAACCCGGTAAGA
CACGACTTATCGCCACTGGCAGCAGCCACTGGTAACAGGATTAGCAGAGCGAGGTATGTAGGCGGTGCTA
CAGAGTTCTTGAAGTGGTGGCCTAACTACGGCTACACTAGAAGGACAGTATTTGGTATCTGCGCTCTGCT
GAAGCCAGTTACCTTCGGAAAAAGAGTTGGTAGCTCTTGATCCGGCAAACAAACCACCGCTGGTAGCGGT
GGTTTTTTTGTTTGCAAGCAGCAGATTACGCGCAGAAAAAAAGGATCTCAAGAAGATCCTTTGATCTTTT
CTACGGGGTCTGACGCTCAGTGGAACGAAAACTCACGTTAAGGGATTTTGGTCATGCATTCTAGGTACTA
AAACAATTCATCCAGTAAAATATAATATTTTATTTTCTCCCAATCAGGCTTGATCCCCAGTAAGTCAAAA
AATAGCTCGACATACTGTTCTTCCCCGATATCCTCCCTGATCGACCGGACGCAGAAGGCAATGTCATACC
ACTTGTCCGCCCTGCCGCTTCTCCCAAGATCAATAAAGCCACTTACTTTGCCATCTTTCACAAAGATGTT
GCTGTCTCCCAGGTCGCCGTGGGAAAAGACAAGTTCCTCTTCGGGCTTTTCCGTCTTTAAAAAATCATAC
AGCTCGCGCGGATCTTTAAATGGAGTGTCTTCTTCCCAGTTTTCGCAATCCACATCGGCCAGATCGTTAT
TCAGTAAGTAATCCAATTCGGCTAAGCGGCTGTCTAAGCTATTCGTATAGGGACAATCCGATATGTCGAT
GGAGTGAAAGAGCCTGATGCACTCCGCATACAGCTCGATAATCTTTTCAGGGCTTTGTTCATCTTCATAC
TCTTCCGAGCAAAGGACGCCATCGGCCTCACTCATGAGCAGATTGCTCCAGCCATCATGCCGTTCAAAGT
GCAGGACCTTTGGAACAGGCAGCTTTCCTTCCAGCCATAGCATCATGTCCTTTTCCCGTTCCACATCATA
GGTGGTCCCTTTATACCGGCTGTCCGTCATTTTTAAATATAGGTTTTCATTTTCTCCCACCAGCTTATAT
ACCTTAGCAGGAGACATTCCTTCCGTATCTTTTACGCAGCGGTATTTTTCGATCAGTTTTTTCAATTCCG
GTGATATTCTCATTTTAGCCATTTATTATTTCCTTCCTCTTTTCTACAGTATTTAAAGATACCCCAAGAA
GCTAATTATAACAAGACGAACTCCAATTCACTGTTCCTTGCATTCTAAAACCTTAAATACCAGAAAACAG
CTTTTTCAAAGTTGTTTTCAAAGTTGGCGTATAACATAGTATCGACGGAGCCGATTTTGAAACCGCGGTG
ATCACAGGCAGCAACGCTCTGTCATCGTTACAATCAACATGCTACCCTCCGCGAGATCATCCGTGTTTCA
AACCCGGCAGCTTAGTTGCCGTTCTTCCGAATAGCATCGGTAACATGAGCAAAGTCTGCCGCCTTACAAC
GGCTCTCCCGCTGACGCCGTCCCGGACTGATGGGCTGCCTGTATCGAGTGGTGATTTTGTGCCGAGCTGC
CGGTCGGGGAGCTGTTGGCTGGCTGGTGGCAGGATATATTGTGGTGTAAACAAATTGACGCTTAGACAAC
TTAATAACACATTGCGGACGTTTTTAATGTACTGAATTAACGCCGAATTAATTCGAGCTCGGATCTGATA
ATTTATTTGAAAATTCATAAGAAAAGCAAACGTTACATGAATTGATGAAACAATACAAAGACAGATAAAG
CCACGCACATTTAGGATATTGGCCGAGATTACTGAATATTGAGTAAGATCACGGAATTTCTGACAGGAGC
ATGTCTTCAATTCAGCCCAAATGGCAGTTGAAATACTCAAACCGCCCCATATGCAGGAGCGGATCATTCA
TTGTTTGTTTGGTTGCCTTTGCCAACATGGGAGTCCAAGATTCTGCAGTCAAATCTCGGTGACGGGCAGG
ACCGGACGGGGCGGTACCGGCAGGCTGAAGTCCAGCTGCCAGAAACCCACGTCATGCCAGTTCCCGTGCT
TGAAGCCGGCCGCCCGCAGCATGCCGCGGGGGGCATATCCGAGCGCCTCGTGCATGCGCACGCTCGGGTC
GTTGGGCAGCCCGATGACAGCGACCACGCTCTTGAAGCCCTGTGCCTCCAGGGACTTCAGCAGGTGGGTG
TAGAGCGTGGAGCCCAGTCCCGTCCGCTGGTGGCGGGGGGAGACGTACACGGTCGACTCGGCCGTCCAGT
CGTAGGCGTTGCGTGCCTTCCAGGGGCCCGCGTAGGCGATGCCGGCGACCTCGCCGTCCACCTCGGCGAC
GAGCCAGGGATAGCGCTCCCGCAGACGGACGAGGTCGTCCGTCCACTCCTGCGGTTCCTGCGGCTCGGTA
CGGAAGTTGACCGTGCTTGTCTCGATGTAGTGGTTGACGATGGTGCAGACCGCCGGCATGTCCGCCTCGG
TGGCACGGCGGATGTCGGCCGGGCGTCGTTCTGGGCTCATCGATTCGATTTGGTGTATCGAGATTGGTTA
TGAAATTCAGATGCTAGTGTAATGTATTGGTAATTTGGGAAGATATAATAGGAAGCAAGGCTATTTATCC
ATTTCTGAAAAGGCGAAATGGCGTCACCGCGAGCGTCACGCGCATTCCGTTCTTGCTGTAAAGCGTTGTT
TGGTACACTTTTGACTAGCGAGGCTTGGCGTGTCAGCGTATCTATTCAAAAGTCGTTAATGGCTGCGGAT
CAAGAAAAAGTTGGAATAGAAACAGAATACCCGCGAAATTCAGGCCCGGTTGCCATGTCCTACACGCCGA
AATAAACGACCAAATTAGTAGAAAAATAAAAACTGACTCGGATACTTACGTCACGTCTTGCGCACTGATT
TGAAAAATCTCAGAATTCATGGATCCTAGGTGAGTCTAGAGAGTTAATTAAGAAAGGCGGACAGGTATCC
GGTAATCTGCTGCTTGCAAACTTAATTAAGTTTGCAAGCAGCAGATTACGCGCAGAAAAAAAGGATCTCA
AGGAGATCCTTTGGATCACAAAAAAAAAGCCCGCCCATTAGGCGGGTTAAATTCCCGGGTACTGCAGCCG
ATTCATTAATGCAGGTTAACCTGGCTTATCGAAATTAATACGACTCACTATAGGGAGACCGGCAGATCTG
ATCCCTACTCCAAAAATGTCAAAGATACAGTCTCAGAAGACCAAAGGGCTATTGAGACTTTTCAACAAAG
GGTAATTTCGGGAAACCTCCTCGGATTCCATTGCCCAGCTATCTGTCACTTCATCGAAAGGACAGTGGAA
AAGGAAGGTGGCTCCTACAAATGCCATCATTGCGATAAAGGAAAGGCTATCATTCAAGATGCCTCTGCCG
ACAGTGGTCCCAAAGATGGACCCCCACCCACGAGGAGCATCGTGGGAAAAGAAGACGTTCCAACCACGTC
TTCAAAGCAAGTGGATTGATGTGACATCTCCACTGACGTAAGGGATGACGCACAATCCCACCCCTACTCC
AAAAATGTCAAAGATACTGTCTCAGAAGACCAAAGGGCTAT
