>Addgene plasmid #84127 | pFGC5941-PacI-ath-STTM402 | depositor partial sequence | sequence record 160683 | STTM
CAGAGGTTTAATCTAAGGCCTCGAAGTTGTTGTTGTTATGGTCTAATTTAAATATGGTCTAAAGAAGAAG
AATCAGAGGTTTAATCTAAGGCCTCGAA
